>Addgene plasmid #76626 | CDK13 gRNA (BRDN0001148050) | addgene full sequence | sequence record 186194 | Addgene Assembled Sequence
CCCGGGTGCAAAGATGGATAAAGTTTTAAACAGAGAGGAATCTTTGCAGCTAATGGACCTTCTAGGTCTT
GAAAGGAGTGGGAATTGGCTCCGGTGCCCGTCAGTGGGCAGAGCGCACATCGCCCACAGTCCCCGAGAAG
TTGGGGGGAGGGGTCGGCAATTGATCCGGTGCCTAGAGAAGGTGGCGCGGGGTAAACTGGGAAAGTGATG
TCGTGTACTGGCTCCGCCTTTTTCCCGAGGGTGGGGGAGAACCGTATATAAGTGCAGTAGTCGCCGTGAA
CGTTCTTTTTCGCAACGGGTTTGCCGCCAGAACACAGGTAAGTGCCGTGTGTGGTTCCCGCGGGCCTGGC
CTCTTTACGGGTTATGGCCCTTGCGTGCCTTGAATTACTTCCACCTGGCTGCAGTACGTGATTCTTGATC
CCGAGCTTCGGGTTGGAAGTGGGTGGGAGAGTTCGAGGCCTTGCGCTTAAGGAGCCCCTTCGCCTCGTGC
TTGAGTTGAGGCCTGGCCTGGGCGCTGGGGCCGCCGCGTGCGAATCTGGTGGCACCTTCGCGCCTGTCTC
GCTGCTTTCGATAAGTCTCTAGCCATTTAAAATTTTTGATGACCTGCTGCGACGCTTTTTTTCTGGCAAG
ATAGTCTTGTAAATGCGGGCCAAGATCTGCACACTGGTATTTCGGTTTTTGGGGCCGCGGGCGGCGACGG
GGCCCGTGCGTCCCAGCGCACATGTTCGGCGAGGCGGGGCCTGCGAGCGCGGCCACCGAGAATCGGACGG
GGGTAGTCTCAAGCTGGCCGGCCTGCTCTGGTGCCTGGCCTCGCGCCGCCGTGTATCGCCCCGCCCTGGG
CGGCAAGGCTGGCCCGGTCGGCACCAGTTGCGTGAGCGGAAAGATGGCCGCTTCCCGGCCCTGCTGCAGG
GAGCTCAAAATGGAGGACGCGGCGCTCGGGAGAGCGGGCGGGTGAGTCACCCACACAAAGGAAAAGGGCC
TTTCCGTCCTCAGCCGTCGCTTCATGTGACTCCACGGAGTACCGGGCGCCGTCCAGGCACCTCGATTAGT
TCTCGAGCTTTTGGAGTACGTCGTCTTTAGGTTGGGGGGAGGGGTTTTATGCGATGGAGTTTCCCCACAC
TGAGTGGGTGGAGACTGAAGTTAGGCCAGCTTGGCACTTGATGTAATTCTCCTTGGAATTTGCCCTTTTT
GAGTTTGGATCTTGGTTCATTCTCAAGCCTCAGACAGTGGTTCAAAGTTTTTTTCTTCCATTTCAGGTGT
CGTGACGTACGGCCACCATGACCGAGTACAAGCCCACGGTGCGCCTCGCCACCCGCGACGACGTCCCCAG
GGCCGTACGCACCCTCGCCGCCGCGTTCGCCGACTACCCCGCCACGCGCCACACCGTCGATCCGGACCGC
CACATCGAGCGGGTCACCGAGCTGCAAGAACTCTTCCTCACGCGCGTCGGGCTCGACATCGGCAAGGTGT
GGGTCGCGGACGACGGCGCCGCCGTGGCGGTCTGGACCACGCCGGAGAGCGTCGAAGCGGGGGCGGTGTT
CGCCGAGATCGGCCCGCGCATGGCCGAGTTGAGCGGTTCCCGGCTGGCCGCGCAGCAACAGATGGAAGGC
CTCCTGGCGCCGCACCGGCCCAAGGAGCCCGCGTGGTTCCTGGCCACCGTCGGAGTCTCGCCCGACCACC
AGGGCAAGGGTCTGGGCAGCGCCGTCGTGCTCCCCGGAGTGGAGGCGGCCGAGCGCGCCGGGGTGCCCGC
CTTCCTGGAGACCTCCGCGCCCCGCAACCTCCCCTTCTACGAGCGGCTCGGCTTCACCGTCACCGCCGAC
GTCGAGGTGCCCGAAGGACCGCGCACCTGGTGCATGACCCGCAAGCCCGGTGCCTGAACGCGTTAAGTCG
ACAATCAACCTCTGGATTACAAAATTTGTGAAAGATTGACTGGTATTCTTAACTATGTTGCTCCTTTTAC
GCTATGTGGATACGCTGCTTTAATGCCTTTGTATCATGCTATTGCTTCCCGTATGGCTTTCATTTTCTCC
TCCTTGTATAAATCCTGGTTGCTGTCTCTTTATGAGGAGTTGTGGCCCGTTGTCAGGCAACGTGGCGTGG
TGTGCACTGTGTTTGCTGACGCAACCCCCACTGGTTGGGGCATTGCCACCACCTGTCAGCTCCTTTCCGG
GACTTTCGCTTTCCCCCTCCCTATTGCCACGGCGGAACTCATCGCCGCCTGCCTTGCCCGCTGCTGGACA
GGGGCTCGGCTGTTGGGCACTGACAATTCCGTGGTGTTGTCGGGGAAATCATCGTCCTTTCCTTGGCTGC
TCGCCTGTGTTGCCACCTGGATTCTGCGCGGGACGTCCTTCTGCTACGTCCCTTCGGCCCTCAATCCAGC
GGACCTTCCTTCCCGCGGCCTGCTGCCGGCTCTGCGGCCTCTTCCGCGTCTTCGCCTTCGCCCTCAGACG
AGTCGGATCTCCCTTTGGGCCGCCTCCCCGCGTCGACTTTAAGACCAATGACTTACAAGGCAGCTGTAGA
TCTTAGCCACTTTTTAAAAGAAAAGGGGGGACTGGAAGGGCTAATTCACTCCCAACGAAGACAAGATCTG
CTTTTTGCTTGTACTGGGTCTCTCTGGTTAGACCAGATCTGAGCCTGGGAGCTCTCTGGCTAACTAGGGA
ACCCACTGCTTAAGCCTCAATAAAGCTTGCCTTGAGTGCTTCAAGTAGTGTGTGCCCGTCTGTTGTGTGA
CTCTGGTAACTAGAGATCCCTCAGACCCTTTTAGTCAGTGTGGAAAATCTCTAGCAGTACGTATAGTAGT
TCATGTCATCTTATTATTCAGTATTTATAACTTGCAAAGAAATGAATATCAGAGAGTGAGAGGAACTTGT
TTATTGCAGCTTATAATGGTTACAAATAAAGCAATAGCATCACAAATTTCACAAATAAAGCATTTTTTTC
ACTGCATTCTAGTTGTGGTTTGTCCAAACTCATCAATGTATCTTATCATGTCTGGCTCTAGCTATCCCGC
CCCTAACTCCGCCCATCCCGCCCCTAACTCCGCCCAGTTCCGCCCATTCTCCGCCCCATGGCTGACTAAT
TTTTTTTATTTATGCAGAGGCCGAGGCCGCCTCGGCCTCTGAGCTATTCCAGAAGTAGTGAGGAGGCTTT
TTTGGAGGCCTAGGGACGTACCCAATTCGCCCTATAGTGAGTCGTATTACGCGCGCTCACTGGCCGTCGT
TTTACAACGTCGTGACTGGGAAAACCCTGGCGTTACCCAACTTAATCGCCTTGCAGCACATCCCCCTTTC
GCCAGCTGGCGTAATAGCGAAGAGGCCCGCACCGATCGCCCTTCCCAACAGTTGCGCAGCCTGAATGGCG
AATGGG
[124 nt withheld, positions 3367-3490]
C
[91 nt withheld, positions 3492-3582]
A
[49 nt withheld, positions 3584-3632]
CCTTTGACGTTGGAGTCCACGTTCTTT
[37 nt withheld, positions 3660-3696]
ACCCTATCTCGGTCTATTCTTTTGATTTATAAGGGATTTTGCCGATTTCGGCCTATTGGTTAAAAAATGA
GCTGATTTAACAAAAATTTAACGCGAATTTTAACAAAATATTAACGCTTACAATTTAGGTGGCACTTTTC
GGGGAAATGTGCGCGGAACCCCTATTTGTTTATTTTTCTAAATACATTCAAATATGTATCCGCTCATGAG
ACAATAACCCTGATAAATGCTTCAATAATATTGAAAAAGGAAGAGTATGAGTATTCAACATTTCCGTGTC
GCCCTTATTCCCTTTTTTGCGGCATTTTGCCTTCCTGTTTTTGCTCACCCAGAAACGCTGGTGAAAGTAA
AAGATGCTGAAGATCAGTTGGGTGCACGAGTGGGTTACATCGAACTGGATCTCAACAGCGGTAAGATCCT
TGAGAGTTTTCGCCCCGAAGAACGTTTTCCAATGATGAGCACTTTTAAAGTTCTGCTATGTGGCGCGGTA
TTATCCCGTATTGACGCCGGGCAAGAGCAACTCGGTCGCCGCATACACTATTCTCAGAATGACTTGGTTG
AGTACTCACCAGTCACAGAAAAGCATCTTACGGATGGCATGACAGTAAGAGAATTATGCAGTGCTGCCAT
AACCATGAGTGATAACACTGCGGCCAACTTACTTCTGACAACGATCGGAGGACCGAAGGAGCTAACCGCT
TTTTTGCACAACATGGGGGATCATGTAACTCGCCTTGATCGTTGGGAACCGGAGCTGAATGAAGCCATAC
CAAACGACGAGCGTGACACCACGATGCCTGTAGCAATGGCAACAACGTTGCGCAAACTATTAACTGGCGA
ACTACTTACTCTAGCTTCCCGGCAACAATTAATAGACTGGATGGAGGCGGATAAAGTTGCAGGACCACTT
CTGCGCTCGGCCCTTCCGGCTGGCTGGTTTATTGCTGATAAATCTGGAGCCGGTGAGCGTGGGTCTCGCG
GTATCATTGCAGCACTGGGGCCAGATGGTAAGCCCTCCCGTATCGTAGTTATCTACACGACGGGGAGTCA
GGCAACTATGGATGAACGAAATAGACAGATCGCTGAGATAGGTGCCTCACTGATTAAGCATTGGTAACTG
TCAGACCAAGTTTACTCATATATACTTTAGATTGATTTAAAACTTCATTTTTAATTTAAAAGGATCTAGG
TGAAGATCCTTTTTGATAATCTCATGACCAAAATCCCTTAACGTGAGTTTTCGTTCCACTGAGCGTCAGA
CCCCGTAGAAAAGATCAAAGGATCTTCTTGAGATCCTTTTTTTCTGCGCGTAATCTGCTGCTTGCAAACA
AAAAAACCACCGCTACCAGCGGTGGTTTGTTTGCCGGATCAAGAGCTACCAACTCTTTTTCCGAAGGTAA
CTGGCTTCAGCAGAGCGCAGATACCAAATACTGTTCTTCTAGTGTAGCCGTAGTTAGGCCACCACTTCAA
GAACTCTGTAGCACCGCCTACATACCTCGCTCTGCTAATCCTGTTACCAGTGGCTGCTGCCAGTGGCGAT
AAGTCGTGTCTTACCGGGTTGGACTCAAGACGATAGTTACCGGATAAGGCGCAGCGGTCGGGCTGAACGG
GGGGTTCGTGCACACAGCCCAGCTTGGAGCGAACGACCTACACCGAACTGAGATACCTACAGCGTGAGCT
ATGAGAAAGCGCCACGCTTCCCGAAGGGAGAAAGGCGGACAGGTATCCGGTAAGCGGCAGGGTCGGAACA
GGAGAGCGCACGAGGGAGCTTCCAGGGGGAAACGCCTGGTATCTTTATAGTCCTGTCGGGTTTCGCCACC
TCTGACTTGAGCGTCGATTTTTGTGATGCTCGTCAGGGGGGCGGAGCCTATGGAAAAACGCCAGCAACGC
GGCCTTTTTACGGTTCCTGGCCTTTTGCTGGCCTTTTGCTCACATGTTCTTTCCTGCGTTATCCCCTGAT
TCTGTGGATAACCGTATTACCGCCTTTGAGTGAGCTGATACCGCTCGCCGCAGCCGAACGACCGAGCGCA
GCGAGTCAGTGAGCGAGGAAGCGGAAGAGCGCCCAATACGCAAACCGCCTCTCCCCGCGCGTTGGCCGAT
TCATTAATGCAGCTGGCACGACAGGTTTCCCGACTGGAAAGCGGGCAGTGAGCGCAACGCAATTAATGTG
AGTTAGCTCACTCATTAGGCACCCCAGGCTTTACACTTTATGCTTCCGGCTCGTATGTTGTGTGGAATTG
TGAGCGGATAACAATTTCACACAGGAAACAGCTATGACCATGATTACGCCAAGCGCGCAATTAACCCTCA
CTAAAGGGAACAAAAGCTGGAGCTGCAAGCTTAATGTAGTCTTATGCAATACTCTTGTAGTCTTGCAACA
TGGTAACGATGAGTTAGCAACATGCCTTACAAGGAGAGAAAAAGCACCGTGCATGCCGATTGGTGGAAGT
AAGGTGGTACGATCGTGCCTTATTAGGAAGGCAACAGACGGGTCTGACATGGATTGGACGAACCACTGAA
TTGCCGCATTGCAGAGATATTGTATTTAAGTGCCTAGCTCGATACATAAACGGGTCTCTCTGGTTAGACC
AGATCTGAGCCTGGGAGCTCTCTGGCTAACTAGGGAACCCACTGCTTAAGCCTCAATAAAGCTTGCCTTG
AGTGCTTCAAGTAGTGTGTGCCCGTCTGTTGTGTGACTCTGGTAACTAGAGATCCCTCAGACCCTTTTAG
TCAGTGTGGAAAATCTCTAGCAGTGGCGCCCGAACAGGGACTTGAAAGCGAAAGGGAAACCAGAGGAGCT
CTCTCGACGCAGGACTCGGCTTGCTGAAGCGCGCACGGCAAGAGGCGAGGGGCGGCGACTGGTGAGTACG
CCAAAAATTTTGACTAGCGGAGGCTAGAAGGAGAGAGATGGGTGCGAGAGCGTCAGTATTAAGCGGGGGA
GAATTAGATCGCGATGGGAAAAAATTCGGTTAAGGCCAGGGGGAAAGAAAAAATATAAATTAAAACATAT
AGTATGGGCAAGCAGGGAGCTAGAACGATTCGCAGTTAATCCTGGCCTGTTAGAAACATCAGAAGGCTGT
AGACAAATACTGGGACAGCTACAACCATCCCTTCAGACAGGATCAGAAGAACTTAGATCATTATATAATA
CAGTAGCAACCCTCTATTGTGTGCATCAAAGGATAGAGATAAAAGACACCAAGGAAGCTTTAGACAAGAT
AGAGGAAGAGCAAAACAAAAGTAAGACCACCGCACAGCAAGCGGCCGCTGATCTTCAGACCTGGAGGAGG
AGATATGAGGGACAATTGGAGAAGTGAATTATATAAATATAAAGTAGTAAAAATTGAACCATTAGGAGTA
GCACCCACCAAGGCAAAGAGAAGAGTGGTGCAGAGAGAAAAAAGAGCAGTGGGAATAGGAGCTTTGTTCC
TTGGGTTCTTGGGAGCAGCAGGAAGCACTATGGGCGCAGCGTCAATGACGCTGACGGTACAGGCCAGACA
ATTATTGTCTGGTATAGTGCAGCAGCAGAACAATTTGCTGAGGGCTATTGAGGCGCAACAGCATCTGTTG
CAACTCACAGTCTGGGGCATCAAGCAGCTCCAGGCAAGAATCCTGGCTGTGGAAAGATACCTAAAGGATC
AACAGCTCCTGGGGATTTGGGGTTGCTCTGGAAAACTCATTTGCACCACTGCTGTGCCTTGGAATGCTAG
TTGGAGTAATAAATCTCTGGAACAGATTTGGAATCACACGACCTGGATGGAGTGGGACAGAGAAATTAAC
AATTACACAAGCTTAATACACTCCTTAATTGAAGAATCGCAAAACCAGCAAGAAAAGAATGAACAAGAAT
TATTGGAATTAGATAAATGGGCAAGTTTGTGGAATTGGTTTAACATAACAAATTGGCTGTGGTATATAAA
ATTATTCATAATGATAGTAGGAGGCTTGGTAGGTTTAAGAATAGTTTTTGCTGTACTTTCTATAGTGAAT
AGAGTTAGGCAGGGATATTCACCATTATCGTTTCAGACCCACCTCCCAACCCCGAGGGGACCCAGAGAGG
GCCTATTTCCCATGATTCCTTCATATTTGCATATACGATACAAGGCTGTTAGAGAGATAATTAGAATTAA
TTTGACTGTAAACACAAAGATATTAGTACAAAATACGTGACGTAGAAAGTAATAATTTCTTGGGTAGTTT
GCAGTTTTAAAATTATGTTTTAAAATGGACTATCATATGCTTACCGTAACTTGAAAGTATTTCGATTTCT
TGGCTTTATATATCTTGTGGAAAGGACGAAACACCGAGAATATGTGGGCCTCGCTAGTTTTAGAGCTAGA
AATAGCAAGTTAAAATAAGGCTAGTCCGTTATCAACTTGAAAAAGTGGCACCGAGTCGGTGCTTTTTTAA
GCTTGGCGTAACTAGATCTTGAGACAAATGGCAGTATTCATCCACAATTTTAAAAGAAAAGGGGGGATTG
GGGGGTACAGTGCAGGGGAAAGAATAGTAGACATAATAGCAACAGACATACAAACTAAAGAATTACAAAA
ACAAATTACAAAAATTCAAAATTTTCGGGTTTATTACAGGGACAGCAGAGATCCACTTTGGCGCCGGCTC
GAGGGGG
Features (pLannotate 1.2.2; 29 found; start..end, strand, type, name):
     14..80      +  CDS            small t antigen (fragment): SV40 (simian virus 40) small t antigen
    106..317     +  promoter       EF-1α core promoter: core promoter for human elongation factor EF-1α
    318..1256    +  intron         EF-1α intron A: intron upstream of the start codon of human EF-1α
   1278..1877    +  CDS            PuroR (fragment): puromycin N-acetyltransferase; pac from Streptomyces; confers resistance to puromycin
   1893..2481    +  misc_feature   WPRE: woodchuck hepatitis virus posttranscriptional regulatory element
   2532..2551    +  misc_feature   cPPT/CTS (fragment): central polypurine tract and central termination sequence of HIV-1
   2553..2786    +  LTR            3' LTR (ΔU3): self-inactivating 3' long terminal repeat (LTR) from HIV-1
   2864..2985    +  polyA_signal   SV40 poly(A) signal: SV40 polyadenylation signal
   3025..3160    +  rep_origin     SV40 ori: SV40 origin of replication
   3181..3199    -  promoter       T7 promoter: promoter for bacteriophage T7 RNA polymerase
   3207..3362    +  CDS            lacZα (fragment): LacZα fragment of β-galactosidase; lacZ fragment
   3367..3795    +  rep_origin     f1 ori (sequence partly withheld): f1 bacteriophage origin of replication; arrow indicates direction of (+) strand synthesis
   3848..3952    +  promoter       AmpR promoter: bla
   3953..4813    +  CDS            AmpR: β-lactamase; bla; confers resistance to ampicillin, carbenicillin, and related antibiotics
   4984..5572    +  rep_origin     ori: high-copy-number ColE1/pMB1/pBR322/pUC origin of replication
   5755..5847    +  CDS            lacI (fragment): lac repressor; lacI; The lac repressor binds to the lac operator to inhibit transcription in E. coli. This inhibition can be relieved by adding lactose or isopropyl-β-D-thiogalactopyranoside (IPTG).
   5860..5881    +  protein_bind   CAP binding site: CAP binding activates transcription in the presence of cAMP. E. coli catabolite activator protein
   5896..5926    +  promoter       lac promoter: promoter for the E. coli lac operon
   5934..5950    +  protein_bind   lac operator: The lac repressor binds to the lac operator to inhibit transcription in E. coli. This inhibition can be relieved by adding lactose or isopropyl-β-D-thiogalactopyranoside (IPTG). lac repressor encoded by lacI
   5995..6013    +  promoter       T3 promoter: promoter for bacteriophage T3 RNA polymerase
   6041..6267    +  promoter       RSV promoter: Rous sarcoma virus enhancer/promoter
   6268..6448    +  LTR            5' LTR (truncated): truncated 5' long terminal repeat (LTR) from HIV-1
   6495..6620    +  misc_feature   HIV-1 Ψ: packaging signal of human immunodeficiency virus type 1
   6604..6967    +  CDS            HIV-1 gag (fragment): gag protein from human immunodeficiency virus 1; gag
   7113..7346    +  misc_feature   RRE: The Rev response element (RRE) of HIV-1 allows for Rev-dependent mRNA export from the nucleus to the cytoplasm.
   7723..7749    +  CDS            Rev (fragment): human immunodeficiency virus 1 (HIV-1) Rev protein; rev; enhances nuclear export of unspliced and incompletely spliced viral mRNAs
   7753..7993    +  promoter       U6 promoter: RNA polymerase III promoter for human U6 snRNA
   8023..8098    +  misc_RNA       gRNA scaffold: guide RNA scaffold for the Streptococcus pyogenes CRISPR/Cas9 system
   8154..8271    +  misc_feature   cPPT/CTS: central polypurine tract and central termination sequence of HIV-1
