[The description below was written by a language model from this plasmid's Addgene catalogue record and pLannotate feature annotations shown in this document.]
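Description:
CDK13 gRNA (BRDN0001148050) is a third-generation lentiviral guide RNA plasmid built on the lentiGuide-Puro backbone and designed to target human CDK13, a cyclin-dependent kinase gene. It belongs to a set of individual guides associated with a human kinome CRISPR library. In bacteria it is maintained through a high-copy ColE1/pUC-type origin and selected with ampicillin via the β-lactamase gene. An f1 origin, an SV40 origin and remnants of a lac/T7/T3 cloning region are also annotated in the backbone.

The lentiviral transfer cassette starts with an RSV promoter fused to a truncated HIV-1 5' LTR, which makes genomic RNA production Tat-independent. It is followed by the Ψ packaging signal with a partial gag fragment and the Rev response element. A human U6 RNA polymerase III promoter then drives the CDK13-specific spacer joined to the Streptococcus pyogenes Cas9 guide RNA scaffold. A cPPT/CTS element, which aids nuclear import of the viral genome, follows the scaffold. Downstream, the EF-1α core promoter with its intron A expresses puromycin N-acetyltransferase for selection of transduced mammalian cells. A WPRE enhances transcript expression, and the self-inactivating ΔU3 3' LTR closes the provirus, with an SV40 polyadenylation signal beyond it.

The plasmid does not encode Cas9, so it is meant to be paired with a separate Cas9 lentivirus or used in cells that already express Cas9. Its typical use is producing lentivirus for stable guide delivery and CRISPR-mediated disruption of CDK13 in human cells. The guide was designed against two CDK13 reference transcripts.
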