Addgene plasmid #76626: CDK13 gRNA (BRDN0001148050)
Purpose: 3rd generation lentiviral gRNA plasmid targeting human CDK13
Depositing lab: John Doench & David Root. Depositing organization: Broad Institute. Publication: Optimized sgRNA design to maximize activity and minimize off-target effects of CRISPR-Cas9. Doench JG, Fusi N, Sullender M, Hegde M, Vaimberg EW, Donovan KF, Smith I, Tothova Z, Wilen C, Orchard R, Virgin HW, Listgarten J, Root DE. Nat Biotechnol. 2016 Jan 18. doi: 10.1038/nbt.3437. PubMed 26780180.
Backbone
  Vector backbone: lentiGuide-Puro
  Backbone manufacturer: Zhang Lab (Addgene plasmid # 52963)
  Vector type: Mammalian Expression, Lentiviral, CRISPR
  Selectable markers: Puromycin
Growth in bacteria
  Bacterial resistance: Ampicillin, 100 μg/mL
  Growth temperature: 37°C
  Growth strain: DH5alpha
  Copy number: High Copy
Gene/Insert
  Gene/Insert name: CDK13 (alt names: CDK13; NM_003718.4)
  gRNA/shRNA sequence: AGAATATGTGGGCCTCGCTA
  Species: H. sapiens (human)
  Entrez Gene: CDK13 (a.k.a. CDC2L, CDC2L5, CHDFIDD, CHED, hCDK13)
  Promoter: hU6
  Cloning method: Unknown
  Sequencing primers: 5′ U6-F; 3′ pS2-R
Terms and licenses: Academic/Nonprofit Terms; Industry Terms: Not Available to Industry
Depositor comments: The gRNA was designed to target the following Genbank reference sequence(s): NM_003718.4,NM_031267.3. Note that this plasmid does NOT contain Cas9. It should be used in conjunction with lentiCas9-Blast (Addgene #52962) or otherwise with cell lines already expressing Cas9. Browse the full kinome gRNA library at http://www.addgene.org/pooled-library/broadgpp-human-kinome/ or visit http://www.broadinstitute.org/rnai/public/ for detailed protocols and information.
How to cite: CDK13 gRNA (BRDN0001148050) was a gift from John Doench & David Root (Addgene plasmid # 76626 ; http://n2t.net/addgene:76626 ; RRID:Addgene_76626)
