>Addgene plasmid #76626 | CDK13 gRNA (BRDN0001148050) | depositor partial sequence | sequence record 144086 | Target Sequence
AGAATATGTGGGCCTCGCTA
