>Addgene plasmid #76626 | CDK13 gRNA (BRDN0001148050) | addgene partial sequence | sequence record 186193 | hU6-F
GAAAGTAATAATTTCTTGGGTAGTTTGCAGTTTTAAAATTATGTTTTAAAATGGACTATCATATGCTTAC
CGTAACTTGAAAGTATTTCGATTTCTTGGCTTTATATATCTTGTGGAAAGGACGAAACACCGAGAATATG
TGGGCCTCGCTAGTTTTAGAGCTAGAAATAGCAAGTTAAAATAAGGCTAGTCCGTTATCAACTTGAAAAA
GTGGCACCGAGTCGGTGCTTTTTTAAGCTTGGCGTAACTAGATCTTGAGACAAATGGCAGTATTCATCCA
CAATTTTAAAAGAAAAGGGGGGATTGGGGGGTACAGTGCAGGGGAAAGAATAGTAGACATAATAGCAACA
GACATACAAACTAAAGAATTACAAAAACAAATTACAAAAATTCAAAATTTTCGGGTTTATTACAGGGACA
GCAGAGATCCACTTTGGCGCCGGCTCGAGGGGGCCCGGGTGCAAAGATGGATAAAGTTTTAAACAGAGAG
GAATCTTTGCAGCTAATGGACCTTCTAGGTCTTGAAAGGAGTGGGAATTGGCTCCGGTGCCCGTCAGTGG
GCAGAGCGCA
